Addgene plasmid #164669: pBI-CMV1-mir125~451-CMV2-mir1
Purpose: Express miR-125a~451 and miR-1-1 in mammalian cells
Depositing lab: David Bartel. Depositing organization: Whitehead Institute for Biomedical Research. Publication: MicroRNA Clustering Assists Processing of Suboptimal MicroRNA Hairpins through the Action of the ERH Protein. Fang W, Bartel DP. Mol Cell. 2020 Apr 16;78(2):289-302.e6. doi: 10.1016/j.molcel.2020.01.026. PubMed 32302541.
Backbone
  Vector backbone: pBI-CMV1
  Backbone manufacturer: Clontech
  Backbone size w/o insert (bp): 3114
  Vector type: Mammalian Expression
Growth in bacteria
  Bacterial resistance: Ampicillin, 100 μg/mL
  Growth temperature: 37°C
  Growth strain: DH5alpha
  Copy number: Low Copy
Gene/Insert 1
  Gene/Insert name: miR-125a~451
  Species: H. sapiens (human)
  Insert size (bp): 461
  Entrez Gene: MIR125A (a.k.a. MIRN125A, miRNA125A, mir-125a)
  Promoter: CMV
  Cloning method: Restriction Enzyme; 5′ cloning site NotI (not destroyed); 3′ cloning site HindIII (not destroyed)
  Sequencing primers: 5′ CAATGGGAGTTTGTTTTGGC
Gene/Insert 2
  Gene/Insert name: miR-1-1
  Species: H. sapiens (human)
  Insert size (bp): 192
  Entrez Gene: MIR1-1 (a.k.a. MIRN1-1, hsa-mir-1-1, miRNA1-1, mir-1-1)
  Promoter: CMV
  Cloning method: Restriction Enzyme; 5′ cloning site BglII (not destroyed); 3′ cloning site PstI (not destroyed)
  Sequencing primers: 5′ TGGGCTATGAACTAATGACC
Terms and licenses: Academic/Nonprofit Terms; Industry Terms: Not Available to Industry
How to cite: pBI-CMV1-mir125~451-CMV2-mir1 was a gift from David Bartel (Addgene plasmid # 164669 ; http://n2t.net/addgene:164669 ; RRID:Addgene_164669)
