[The description below was written by a language model from this plasmid's Addgene catalogue record and pLannotate feature annotations shown in this document.]
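Description:
pBI-CMV1-mir125~451-CMV2-mir1 is a mammalian expression plasmid built on the Clontech pBI-CMV1 bidirectional backbone. It produces two separate human microRNA transcripts from one vector. The sequenced record is 3,760 nt. It is propagated in E. coli through a ColE1/pUC-type origin and selected with ampicillin via the β-lactamase gene and its bla promoter. The catalogue entry lists the plasmid as low copy, although the annotated origin is of the type usually described as high copy. No mammalian selection marker is annotated, which suggests transient transfection.

The payload is organised around a shared CMV enhancer that drives two divergent transcription units. On one side, the CMV immediate early promoter drives a 461 bp insert cloned between NotI and HindIII. This insert contains a miR-125a hairpin (annotated by its family name, lin-4) followed roughly 150 nt downstream by a mir-451 hairpin, so the two sit together as an artificial cluster on one primary transcript. On the opposite strand, a minimal CMV promoter drives a 192 bp miR-1-1 insert cloned between BglII and PstI. Each unit ends in its own SV40 polyadenylation signal. The short "large T antigen" fragments annotated next to these signals are most likely just part of the SV40-derived terminator regions rather than expressed coding sequences.

The associated study examined how clustering with a neighbouring hairpin assists processing of suboptimal microRNA hairpins. In that context, the construct appears designed to test processing of miR-451 when it is placed next to miR-125a. The independently transcribed miR-1-1 could plausibly serve as a co-expressed reference, though the record does not state that role.
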