Features (pLannotate 1.2.2; 14 found; start..end, strand, type, name):
      1..304     +  enhancer       CMV enhancer: human cytomegalovirus immediate early enhancer
    305..508     +  promoter       CMV promoter: human cytomegalovirus (CMV) immediate early promoter
    680..748     +  ncRNA          lin-4: Accession: RF00052 - lin-4 microRNA precursor
    904..975     +  ncRNA          mir-451: Accession: RF00722 - microRNA mir-451
   1060..1143    +  CDS            large T antigen (fragment): large T antigen from SV40 (simian virus 40)
   1166..1247    +  polyA_signal   SV40 poly(A) signal: SV40 polyadenylation signal
   1429..2017    -  rep_origin     ori: high-copy-number ColE1/pMB1/pBR322/pUC origin of replication
   2188..3048    -  CDS            AmpR: β-lactamase; bla; confers resistance to ampicillin, carbenicillin, and related antibiotics
   3049..3153    -  promoter       AmpR promoter: bla
   3186..3267    -  polyA_signal   SV40 poly(A) signal: SV40 polyadenylation signal
   3290..3373    -  CDS            large T antigen (fragment): large T antigen from SV40 (simian virus 40)
   3449..3525    -  ncRNA          mir-1: Accession: RF00103 - mir-1 microRNA precursor family
   3649..3683    -  promoter       minimal CMV promoter (fragment): human cytomegalovirus (CMV) immediate early promoter
   3701..3760    +  enhancer       CMV enhancer (fragment): human cytomegalovirus immediate early enhancer
>Addgene plasmid #164669 | pBI-CMV1-mir125~451-CMV2-mir1 | addgene full sequence | sequence record 327553 | Addgene NGS Result
CGTTACATAACTTACGGTAAATGGCCCGCCTGGCTGACCGCCCAACGACCCCCGCCCATTGACGTCAATA
ATGACGTATGTTCCCATAGTAACGCCAATAGGGACTTTCCATTGACGTCAATGGGTGGAGTATTTACGGT
AAACTGCCCACTTGGCAGTACATCAAGTGTATCATATGCCAAGTACGCCCCCTATTGACGTCAATGACGG
TAAATGGCCCGCCTGGCATTATGCCCAGTACATGACCTTATGGGACTTTCCTACTTGGCAGTACATCTAC
GTATTAGTCATCGCTATTACCATGGTGATGCGGTTTTGGCAGTACATCAATGGGCGTGGATAGCGGTTTG
ACTCACGGGGATTTCCAAGTCTCCACCCCATTGACGTCAATGGGAGTTTGTTTTGGCACCAAAATCAACG
GGACTTTCCAAAATGTCGTAACAACTCCGCCCCATTGACGCAAATGGGCGGTAGGCGTGTACGGTGGGAG
GTCTATATAAGCAGAGCTGGTTTAGTGAACCGTCAGATCCGCTAGGGATCCTCTAGTCAGCTGACGCGTG
CTAGCGCGGCCGCCGTTTTTGGTCTTTCTGTCTCTGGCTCTCAGAATGTCTCTGTGCCTATCTCCATCTC
TGACCCCCACCCCAGGGTCTACCGGGCCACCGCACACCATGTTGCCAGTCTCTAGGTCCCTGAGACCCTT
TAACCTGTGAGGACATCCAGGGTCACAGGTGAGGTTCTTGGGAGCCTGGCGTCTGGCCCAACCACACACC
TGGGGAATTGCTGGCCTGACTTCTGACCCCTGACTCCTCATACCCTTCCTCCAGAGCATGACATTTGACC
ACCAACTGAAACCTGACAAGAAGCTCTCTGCTCAGCCTGTCACAACCTACTGACTGCCAGGGCACTTGGG
AATGGCAAGGAAACCGTTACCATTACTGAGTTTAGTAATGGTAATGGTTCTCTTGCTATACCCAGAAAAC
GTGCCAGGAAGAGAACTCAGGACCCTGAAGCAGACTACTGGAAGGGAGACTCCAAAGCTTGTCGACGATA
TCTCCAGAGGATCATAATCAGCCATACCACATTTGTAGAGGTTTTACTTGCTTTAAAAAACCTCCCACAC
CTCCCCCTGAACCTGAAACATAAAATGAATGCAATTGTTGTTGTTAACTTGTTTATTGCAGCTTATAATG
GTTACAAATAAAGCAATAGCATCACAAATTTCACAAATAAAGCATTTTTTTCACTGCCCCGAGCTTCCTC
GCTCACTGACTCGCTGCGCTCGGTCGTTCGGCTGCGGCGAGCGGTATCAGCTCACTCAAAGGCGGTAATA
CGGTTATCCACAGAATCAGGGGATAACGCAGGAAAGAACATGTGAGCAAAAGGCCAGCAAAAGGCCAGGA
ACCGTAAAAAGGCCGCGTTGCTGGCGTTTTTCCATAGGCTCCGCCCCCCTGACGAGCATCACAAAAATCG
ACGCTCAAGTCAGAGGTGGCGAAACCCGACAGGACTATAAAGATACCAGGCGTTTCCCCCTGGAAGCTCC
CTCGTGCGCTCTCCTGTTCCGACCCTGCCGCTTACCGGATACCTGTCCGCCTTTCTCCCTTCGGGAAGCG
TGGCGCTTTCTCATAGCTCACGCTGTAGGTATCTCAGTTCGGTGTAGGTCGTTCGCTCCAAGCTGGGCTG
TGTGCACGAACCCCCCGTTCAGCCCGACCGCTGCGCCTTATCCGGTAACTATCGTCTTGAGTCCAACCCG
GTAAGACACGACTTATCGCCACTGGCAGCAGCCACTGGTAACAGGATTAGCAGAGCGAGGTATGTAGGCG
GTGCTACAGAGTTCTTGAAGTGGTGGCCTAACTACGGCTACACTAGAAGAACAGTATTTGGTATCTGCGC
TCTGCTGAAGCCAGTTACCTTCGGAAAAAGAGTTGGTAGCTCTTGATCCGGCAAACAAACCACCGCTGGT
AGCGGTGGTTTTTTTGTTTGCAAGCAGCAGATTACGCGCAGAAAAAAAGGATCTCAAGAAGATCCTTTGA
TCTTTTCTACGGGGTCTGACGCTCAGTGGAACGAAAACTCACGTTAAGGGATTTTGGTCATGAGATTATC
AAAAAGGATCTTCACCTAGATCCTTTTAAATTAAAAATGAAGTTTTAAATCAATCTAAAGTATATATGAG
TAAACTTGGTCTGACAGTTACCAATGCTTAATCAGTGAGGCACCTATCTCAGCGATCTGTCTATTTCGTT
CATCCATAGTTGCCTGACTCCCCGTCGTGTAGATAACTACGATACGGGAGGGCTTACCATCTGGCCCCAG
TGCTGCAATGATACCGCGAGACCCACGCTCACCGGCTCCAGATTTATCAGCAATAAACCAGCCAGCCGGA
AGGGCCGAGCGCAGAAGTGGTCCTGCAACTTTATCCGCCTCCATCCAGTCTATTAATTGTTGCCGGGAAG
CTAGAGTAAGTAGTTCGCCAGTTAATAGTTTGCGCAACGTTGTTGCCATTGCTACAGGCATCGTGGTGTC
ACGCTCGTCGTTTGGTATGGCTTCATTCAGCTCCGGTTCCCAACGATCAAGGCGAGTTACATGATCCCCC
ATGTTGTGCAAAAAAGCGGTTAGCTCCTTCGGTCCTCCGATCGTTGTCAGAAGTAAGTTGGCCGCAGTGT
TATCACTCATGGTTATGGCAGCACTGCATAATTCTCTTACTGTCATGCCATCCGTAAGATGCTTTTCTGT
GACTGGTGAGTACTCAACCAAGTCATTCTGAGAATAGTGTATGCGGCGACCGAGTTGCTCTTGCCCGGCG
TCAACACGGGATAATACCGCGCCACATAGCAGAACTTTAAAAGTGCTCATCATTGGAAAACGTTCTTCGG
GGCGAAAACTCTCAAGGATCTTACCGCTGTTGAGATCCAGTTCGATGTAACCCACTCGTGCACCCAACTG
ATCTTCAGCATCTTTTACTTTCACCAGCGTTTCTGGGTGAGCAAAAACAGGAAGGCAAAATGCCGCAAAA
AAGGGAATAAGGGCGACACGGAAATGTTGAATACTCATACTCTTCCTTTTTCAATATTATTGAAGCATTT
ATCAGGGTTATTGTCTCATGAGCGGATACATATTTGAATGTATTTAGAAAAATAAACAAATAGGGGTTCC
GCGCACATTTCCCCGAAAAGTGCCACCTGACGTCGGCAGTGAAAAAAATGCTTTATTTGTGAAATTTGTG
ATGCTATTGCTTTATTTGTAACCATTATAAGCTGCAATAAACAAGTTAACAACAACAATTGCATTCATTT
TATGTTTCAGGTTCAGGGGGAGGTGTGGGAGGTTTTTTAAAGCAAGTAAAACCTCTACAAATGTGGTATG
GCTGATTATGATCCTCTAGACTGCAGGGCTGTCGGCCGCGGCGGCCCCCGTGGTGTGGAGTGCCCCTCAG
TGCGGCGAGAGAGGTCCCGGCCTGAGATACATACTTCTTTACATTCCATAGCTTAGCAGGTCCATATGGG
CATATAAAGAAGTATGTTTCCCAAGCAGGCAGTCTGCATGCAGTTCCAAGACCCCGGGACGCCGCCCCGG
TAGAAGCTGACCCCAGATCTGGGCCCCCGCGGCATATGACCGGTGAATTCTCCAGGCGATCTGACGGTTC
ACTAAACGAGCTCTGCTTATATAGGCCTCCCACCGTACACGCCACCTCGACATACTCGAGTAGTTATTAA
TAGTAATCAATTACGGGGTCATTAGTTCATAGCCCATATATGGAGTTCCG
