>Addgene plasmid #164669 | pBI-CMV1-mir125~451-CMV2-mir1 | depositor partial sequence | sequence record 319808 | CAATGGGAGTTTGTTTTGGC
CCGCCCCATTGACGCAAATGGGCGGTAGGCGTGTACGGTGGGAGGTCTATATAAGCAGAGCTGGTTTAGT
GAACCGTCAGATCCGCTAGGGATCCTCTAGTCAGCTGACGCGTGCTAGCGCGGCCGCCGTTTTTGGTCTT
TCTGTCTCTGGCTCTCAGAATGTCTCTGTGCCTATCTCCATCTCTGACCCCCACCCCAGGGTCTACCGGG
CCACCGCACACCATGTTGCCAGTCTCTAGGTCCCTGAGACCCTTTAACCTGTGAGGACATCCAGGGTCAC
AGGTGAGGTTCTTGGGAGCCTGGCGTCTGGCCCAACCACACACCTGGGGAATTGCTGGCCTGACTTCTGA
CCCCTGACTCCTCATACCCTTCCTCCAGAGCATGACATTTGACCACCAACTGAAACCTGACAAGAAGCTC
TCTGCTCAGCCTGTCACAACCTACTGACTGCCAGGGCACTTGGGAATGGCAAGGAAACCGTTACCATTAC
TGAGTTTAGTAATGGTAATGGTTCTCTTGCTATACCCAGAAAACGTGCCAGGAAGAGAACTCAGGACCCT
GAAGCAGACTACTGGAAGGGAGACTCCAAAGCTTGTCGACGATATCTCCAGAGGATCATAATCAGCCATA
CCACATTTGTAGAGGTTTTACTTGCTTTAAAAAACCTCCCACACCTCCCCCTGAACCTGAAACATAAAAT
GAATGCAATTGTTGTTGTTAACTTGTTTATT
